Addgene plasmid #153850: pGBW-m4252994
Purpose: Mammalian expression plasmid for SARS-CoV-2 nsp11
Depositing lab: Ginkgo Bioworks & Benjie Chen. Depositing organization: Ginkgo Bioworks.
Backbone
  Vector backbone: pTwist_CMV_Hygro_6 with AarI site removed
  Backbone size w/o insert (bp): 6525
  Vector type: Mammalian Expression
  Selectable markers: Hygromycin
Growth in bacteria
  Bacterial resistance: Ampicillin, 100 μg/mL
  Growth temperature: 37°C
  Growth strain: DH5alpha
  Copy number: High Copy
Gene/Insert
  Gene/Insert name: SARS-CoV-2 nsp11
  Species: Severe acute respiratory syndrome coronavirus 2
  Insert size (bp): 38
  Mutation: wt
  Entrez Gene: ORF1ab (a.k.a. GU280_gp01)
  Promoter: CMV
  Cloning method: Unknown
Resource information
  A portion of this plasmid was derived from a plasmid made by: GinkgoBioworks
Depositor comments: NCBI reference sequence: 43740578
How to cite: pGBW-m4252994 was a gift from Ginkgo Bioworks & Benjie Chen (Addgene plasmid # 153850 ; http://n2t.net/addgene:153850 ; RRID:Addgene_153850)
