[The description below was written by a language model from this plasmid's Addgene catalogue record and pLannotate feature annotations shown in this document.]
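Description:
pGBW-m4252994 is a mammalian expression plasmid for nsp11 of SARS-CoV-2, built on the pTwist_CMV_Hygro_6 backbone from which an AarI site has been removed. It is maintained in E. coli as a high-copy plasmid through a ColE1/pUC-type origin and selected with ampicillin via a full-length β-lactamase gene. A short additional β-lactamase fragment is also annotated and appears to be a backbone remnant. For selection in mammalian cells, the plasmid carries a hygromycin B phosphotransferase cassette driven by the human ubiquitin C promoter and ended by a synthetic poly(A) signal.

The payload is the wild-type nsp11 coding segment, listed as only 38 bp and derived from the ORF1ab gene. In the virus, nsp11 is a very short peptide released from the ORF1a polyprotein. The catalogue gives CMV as the promoter, and the feature table shows the CMV immediate-early enhancer followed by CMV promoter fragments near the end of the 6,582-nt sequenced record. The insert itself was not annotated, but the circular map places it between these promoter elements and the SV40 polyadenylation signal annotated near the start of the numbering. That signal is annotated on the minus strand, along with an adjacent large T antigen fragment. No epitope tag or reporter is recorded.

The expression region is flanked by short human β-globin insulator elements, and by bacterial T7 and rrnG terminators and a synthetic poly(A) signal, which would limit read-through between the plasmid's transcription units. The plasmid is suited to transient or hygromycin-selected stable expression of nsp11 in mammalian cells. The record gives no more specific application and lists the cloning method as unknown.
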