Features (pLannotate 1.2.2; 18 found; start..end, strand, type, name):
    115..236     -  polyA_signal   SV40 poly(A) signal: SV40 polyadenylation signal
    259..328     -  CDS            large T antigen (fragment): large T antigen from SV40 (simian virus 40)
    351..397     +  terminator     T7 terminator: transcription terminator for bacteriophage T7 RNA polymerase
    427..563     +  terminator     rrnG terminator: transcription terminator from the E. coli ribosomal RNA rrnG operon (Albrechtsen et al., 1991)
    608..679     +  misc_feature   3' β-globin insulator: insulator downstream of the human β-globin locus (Farrell et al., 2002)
    905..1493    -  rep_origin     ori: high-copy-number ColE1/pMB1/pBR322/pUC origin of replication
   1665..1729    -  CDS            bla(M) (fragment): β-lactamase lacking the signal sequence; bla(M); allows cytosolic expression of β-lactamase
   1993..3202    +  promoter       UbC promoter: human ubiquitin C promoter
   3212..4233    +  CDS            HygR (fragment): hygromycin B phosphotransferase confers resistance to hygromycin
   4261..4309    +  polyA_signal   poly(A) signal: synthetic polyadenylation signal
   4575..5435    +  CDS            AmpR: β-lactamase; bla; confers resistance to ampicillin, carbenicillin, and related antibiotics
   5448..5584    +  terminator     rrnG terminator: transcription terminator from the E. coli ribosomal RNA rrnG operon (Albrechtsen et al., 1991)
   5736..5807    +  misc_feature   5' β-globin insulator: insulator upstream of the human β-globin locus (Farrell et al., 2002)
   5812..5858    -  terminator     T7 terminator: transcription terminator for bacteriophage T7 RNA polymerase
   5876..5924    -  polyA_signal   poly(A) signal: synthetic polyadenylation signal
   6005..6308    +  enhancer       CMV enhancer: human cytomegalovirus immediate early enhancer
   6381..6398    -  promoter       CMV promoter (fragment): human cytomegalovirus (CMV) immediate early promoter
   6461..6512    +  promoter       CMVd2 promoter: truncated human cytomegalovirus (CMV) immediate early promoter that yields moderately reduced expression relative to the full-length promoter
>Addgene plasmid #153850 | pGBW-m4252994 | addgene full sequence | sequence record 299993 | Ginkgo NGS Result
CACCATGAGTGCCGATGCTCAGTCCTTTCTCAACGGTTTCGCAGTGTAAGGATCCGCAGGCCTCTGCTAG
CTTGACTGACTGAGATACAGCGTACCTTCAGCTCACAGACATGATAAGATACATTGATGAGTTTGGACAA
ACCACAACTAGAATGCAGTGAAAAAAATGCTTTATTTGTGAAATTTGTGATGCTATTGCTTTATTTGTAA
CCATTATAAGCTGCAATAAACAAGTTAACAACAACAATTGCATTCATTTTATGTTTCAGGTTCAGGGGGA
GGTGTGGGAGGTTTTTTAAAGCAAGTAAAACCTCTACAAATGTGGTATTGGCCCATCTCTATCGGTATCG
TAGCATAACCCCTTGGGGCCTCTAAACGGGTCTTGAGGGGTTTTTTGTGCCCCTCGGGCCGGATTGCTAT
CTACCGGCATTGGCGCAGAAAAAAATGCCTGATGCGACGCTGCGCGTCTTATACTCCCACATATGCCAGA
TTCAGCAACGGATACGGCTTCCCCAACTTGCCCACTTCCATACGTGTCCTCCTTACCAGAAATTTATCCT
TAAGGTCGTCAGCTATCCTGCAGGCGATCTCTCGATTTCGATCAAGACATTCCTTTAATGGTCTTTTCTG
GACACCACTAGGGGTCAGAAGTAGTTCATCAAACTTTCTTCCCTCCCTAATCTCATTGGTTACCTTGGGC
TATCGAAACTTAATTAACCAGTCAAGTCAGCTACTTGGCGAGATCGACTTGTCTGGGTTTCGACTACGCT
CAGAATTGCGTCAGTCAAGTTCGATCTGGTCCTTGCTATTGCACCCGTTCTCCGATTACGAGTTTCATTT
AAATCATGTGAGCAAAAGGCCAGCAAAAGGCCAGGAACCGTAAAAAGGCCGCGTTGCTGGCGTTTTTCCA
TAGGCTCCGCCCCCCTGACGAGCATCACAAAAATCGACGCTCAAGTCAGAGGTGGCGAAACCCGACAGGA
CTATAAAGATACCAGGCGTTTCCCCCTGGAAGCTCCCTCGTGCGCTCTCCTGTTCCGACCCTGCCGCTTA
CCGGATACCTGTCCGCCTTTCTCCCTTCGGGAAGCGTGGCGCTTTCTCATAGCTCACGCTGTAGGTATCT
CAGTTCGGTGTAGGTCGTTCGCTCCAAGCTGGGCTGTGTGCACGAACCCCCCGTTCAGCCCGACCGCTGC
GCCTTATCCGGTAACTATCGTCTTGAGTCCAACCCGGTAAGACACGACTTATCGCCACTGGCAGCAGCCA
CTGGTAACAGGATTAGCAGAGCGAGGTATGTAGGCGGTGCTACAGAGTTCTTGAAGTGGTGGCCTAACTA
CGGCTACACTAGAAGAACAGTATTTGGTATCTGCGCTCTGCTGAAGCCAGTTACCTTCGGAAAAAGAGTT
GGTAGCTCTTGATCCGGCAAACAAACCACCGCTGGTAGCGGTGGTTTTTTTGTTTGCAAGCAGCAGATTA
CGCGCAGAAAAAAAGGATCTCAAGAAGATCCTTTGATCTTTTCTACGGGGTCTGACGCTCAGTGGAACGA
AAACTCACGTTAAGGGATTTTGGTCATGAGATTATCAAAAAGGATCTTCACCTAGATCCTTTTAAATTAA
AAATGAAGTTTTAAATCAATCTAAAGTATATATGAGTAAACTTGGTCTGACAGTTACCAATGCTTAATCA
GTGAGGCACCTATCTCAGCGATCTGTCTATTTCGTTCATCCATAGTTGCATTTAAATTTCCGAACTCTCC
AAGGCCCTCGTCGGAAAATCTTCAAACCTTTCGTCCGATCCATCTTGCAGGCTACCTCTCGAACGAACTA
TCGCAAGTCTCTTGGCCGGCCTTGCGCCTTGGCTATTGCTTGGCAGCGCCTATCGCCAGGTATTACTCCA
ATCCCGAATATCCGAGATCGGGATCACCCGAGAGAAGTTCAACCTACATCCTCAATCCCGATCTATCCGA
GATCCGAGGAATATCGAAATCGGGGCGCGCCTGGCCTCCGCGCCGGGTTTTGGCGCCTCCCGCGGGCGCC
CCCCTCGTCACGGCGAGCGCTGCCACGTCAGACGAAGGGCGCAGGAGCGTCCTGATCCTTCCGCCCGGAC
GCTCAGGACAGCGGCCCGCTGCTCATAAGACTCGGCCTTAGAACCCCAGTATCAGCAGAAGGACATTTTA
GGACGGGACTTGGGTGACTCTAGGGCACTGGTTTTCTTTCCAGAGAGCGGAACAGGCGAGGAAAAGTAGT
CCCTTCTCGGCGATTCTGCGGAGGGATCTCCGTGGGGCGGTGAACGCCGATGATTATATAAGGACGCGCC
GGGTGTGGCACAGCTAGTTCCGTCGCAGCCGGGATTTGGGTCGCGGTTCTTGTTTGTGGATCGCTGTGAT
CGTCACTTGGTGAGTAGCGGGCTGCTGGGCTGGCCGGGGCTTTCGTGGCCGCCGGGCCGCTCGGTGGGAC
GGAAGCGTGTGGAGAGACCGCCAAGGGCTGTAGTCTGGGTCCGCGAGCAAGGTTGCCCTGAACTGGGGGT
TGGGGGGAGCGCAGCAAAATGGCGGCTGTTCCCGAGTCTTGAATGGAAGACGCTTGTGAGGCGGGCTGTG
AGGTCGTTGAAACAAGGTGGGGGGCATGGTGGGCGGCAAGAACCCAAGGTCTTGAGCCCTTCGCTAATGC
GGGAAAGCTCTTATTCGGGTGAGATGGGCTGGGCACCATCTGGGGACCCTGACGTGAAGTTTGTCACTGA
CTGGAGAACTCGGTTTGTCGTCTGTTGCGGGGGCGGCAGTTATGGCGGTGCCGTTGGGCAGTGCACCCGT
ACCTTTGGGAGCGCGCGCCCTCGTCGTGTCGTGACGTCACCCGTTCTGTTGGCTTATAATGCAGGGTGGG
GCCACCAGCCGGTAGGTGTGCGGTAGGCTTTTCTCCGTCGCAGGACGCAGGGTTCGGGCCTAGGGTAGGC
TCTCCTGAATCGACAGGCGCCGGACCTCTGGTGAGGGGAGGGATAAGTGAGGCGTCAGTTTCTTTGGTCG
GTTTTATGTACCTATCTTCTTAAGTAGCTGAAGCTCCGGTTTTGAACTATGCGCTCGGGGTTGGCGAGTG
TGTTTTGTGAAGTTTTTTAGGCACCTTTTGAAATGTAATCATTTGGGTCAATATGTAATTTTCAGTGTTA
GACTTGTAAATTGTCCGCTAAATTCTGGCCGTTTTTGGCTTTTTTGTTAGACAACATGGGTAAAAAGCCT
GAACTCACCGCGACGTCTGTCGAGAAGTTTCTGATCGAAAAGTTCGACAGCGTCTCCGACCTGATGCAGC
TCTCGGAGGGCGAAGAATCTCGTGCTTTCAGCTTCGATGTAGGAGGGCGTGGATATGTCCTGCGGGTAAA
TAGCTGCGCCGATGGTTTCTACAAAGATCGTTATGTTTATCGGCACTTTGCATCCGCCGCGCTCCCGATT
CCGGAAGTGCTTGACATTGGGGAGTTCAGCGAGAGCCTGACCTATTGCATCTCCCGCCGTGCACAGGGTG
TCACGTTGCAAGACCTGCCTGAAACCGAACTGCCCGCTGTTCTGCAGCCGGTCGCGGAGGCAATGGATGC
CATCGCTGCCGCCGATCTTAGCCAGACGAGCGGGTTCGGCCCATTCGGACCGCAAGGAATCGGTCAATAC
ACTACATGGCGTGATTTCATATGCGCGATTGCTGATCCCCATGTGTATCACTGGCAAACTGTGATGGACG
ACACCGTCAGTGCGTCCGTCGCGCAGGCTCTCGATGAGCTGATGCTTTGGGCCGAGGACTGCCCCGAAGT
CCGGCACCTCGTGCACGCGGATTTCGGCTCCAACAATGTCCTGACGGACAATGGCCGCATAACAGCGGTC
ATTGACTGGAGCGAGGCGATGTTCGGGGATTCCCAATACGAGGTCGCCAACATCTTCTTCTGGAGGCCGT
GGTTGGCTTGTATGGAGCAGCAGACGCGCTACTTCGAGCGGAGGCATCCGGAGCTTGCAGGATCGCCCCG
GCTCCGGGCGTATATGCTCCGCATTGGTCTTGACCAACTCTATCAGAGCTTGGTTGACGGCAATTTCGAT
GATGCAGCTTGGGCGCAGGGTCGATGCGACGCAATCGTCCGATCCGGAGCCGGGACTGTCGGGCGTACAC
AAATCGCCCGCAGAAGCGCCGCCGTCTGGACCGATGGCTGTGTAGAAGTACTCGCCGATAGTGGAAACCG
ACGCCCCAGCACTCGTCCGAGGGCAAAGGAATAAGCTAGTATGTAAGCCTAGTCTTAGATAATAAAATCG
CTATCCATCGAAGATGGATGTGTGTTGGTTTTTTGTGTGTGTAACGCTAGGCGCGCCTGGTGTACCGAGA
ACGATCCTCTCAGTGCGAGTCTCGACGATCCATATCGTTGCTTGGCAGTCAGCCAGTCGGAATCCAGCTT
GGGACCCAGGAAGTCCAATCGTCAGATATTGTACTCAAGCCTGGTCACGGCAGCGTACCGATCTGTTTAA
ACCTAGATATTGATAGTCTGATCGGTCAACGTATAATCGAGTCCTAGCTTTTGCAAACATCTATCAAGAG
ACAGGATCAGCAGGAGGCTTTCGCATGAGTATTCAACATTTCCGTGTCGCCCTTATTCCCTTTTTTGCGG
CATTTTGCCTTCCTGTTTTTGCTCACCCAGAAACGCTGGTGAAAGTAAAAGATGCTGAAGATCAGTTGGG
TGCGCGAGTGGGTTACATCGAACTGGATCTCAACAGCGGTAAGATCCTTGAGAGTTTTCGCCCCGAAGAA
CGCTTTCCAATGATGAGCACTTTTAAAGTTCTGCTATGTGGCGCGGTATTATCCCGTATTGACGCCGGGC
AAGAGCAACTCGGTCGCCGCATACACTATTCTCAGAATGACTTGGTTGAGTATTCACCAGTCACAGAAAA
GCATCTTACGGATGGCATGACAGTAAGAGAATTATGCAGTGCTGCCATAACCATGAGTGATAACACTGCG
GCCAACTTACTTCTGACAACGATTGGAGGACCGAAGGAGCTAACCGCTTTTTTGCACAACATGGGGGATC
ATGTAACTCGCCTTGATCGTTGGGAACCGGAGCTGAATGAAGCCATACCAAACGACGAGCGTGACACCAC
GATGCCTGTAGCAATGGCAACAACCTTGCGTAAACTATTAACTGGCGAACTACTTACTCTAGCTTCCCGG
CAACAGTTGATAGACTGGATGGAGGCGGATAAAGTTGCAGGACCACTTCTGCGCTCGGCCCTTCCGGCTG
GCTGGTTTATTGCTGATAAATCTGGAGCCGGTGAGCGTGGGTCTCGCGGTATCATTGCAGCACTGGGGCC
AGATGGTAAGCCCTCCCGTATCGTAGTTATCTACACGACGGGGAGTCAGGCAACTATGGATGAACGAAAT
AGACAGATCGCTGAGATAGGTGCCTCACTGATTAAGCATTGGTAACCGATTCTAGGTGCATTGGCGCAGA
AAAAAATGCCTGATGCGACGCTGCGCGTCTTATACTCCCACATATGCCAGATTCAGCAACGGATACGGCT
TCCCCAACTTGCCCACTTCCATACGTGTCCTCCTTACCAGAAATTTATCCTTAAGATCCCGAATCGTTTA
AACTCGACTCTGGCTCTATCGAATCTCCGTCGTTTCGAGCTTACGCGAACAGCCGTGGCGCTCATTTGCT
CGTCGGGCATCGAATCTCGTCAGCTATCGTCAGCTTACCTTTTTGGCAGCGATCGCGGCTCCCGACATCT
TGGACCATTAGCTCCACAGGTATCTTCTTCCCTCTAGTGGTCATAACAGCAGCTTCAGCTACCTCTCAAT
TCAAAAAACCCCTCAAGACCCGTTTAGAGGCCCCAAGGGGTTATGCTATCAATCGTTGCGTTACACACAC
AAAAAACCAACACACATCCATCTTCGATGGATAGCGATTTTATTATCTAACTGCTGATCGAGTGTAGCCA
GATCTAGTAATCAATTACGGGGTCATTAGTTCATAGCCCATATATGGAGTTCCGCGTTACATAACTTACG
GTAAATGGCCCGCCTGGCTGACCGCCCAACGACCCCCGCCCATTGACGTCAATAATGACGTATGTTCCCA
TAGTAACGCCAATAGGGACTTTCCATTGACGTCAATGGGTGGAGTATTTACGGTAAACTGCCCACTTGGC
AGTACATCAAGTGTATCATATGCCAAGTACGCCCCCTATTGACGTCAATGACGGTAAATGGCCCGCCTGG
CATTATGCCCAGTACATGACCTTATGGGACTTTCCTACTTGGCAGTACATCTACGTATTAGTCATCGCTA
TTACCATGCTGATGCGGTTTTGGCAGTACATCAATGGGCGTGGATAGCGGTTTGACTCACGGGGATTTCC
AAGTCTCCACCCCATTGACGTCAATGGGAGTTTGTTTTGGCACCAAAATCAACGGGACTTTCCAAAATGT
CGTAACAACTCCGCCCCATTGACGCAAATGGGCGGTAGGCGTGTACGGTGGGAGGTCTATATAAGCAGAG
CTGGTTTAGTGAACCGTCAGATCAGATCTTTGTCGATCCTACCATCCACTCGACACACCCGCCAGCGGCC
GC
